>Addgene plasmid #215195 | Hv_HPT:pGC1:Gus_introns | addgene full sequence | sequence record 468560 | Addgene NGS Result
GGGACACGAAGTGATCCGTTTAAACTATCAGTGTTTGACAGGATATATTGGCGGGTAAACCTAAGAGAAA
AGAGCGTTTATTAGAATAATCGGATATTTAAAAGGGCGTGAAAAGGTTTATCCGTTCGTCCATTTGTATG
TGCCAGCCGCCTTTGCGACGCTCACCGGGCTGGTTGCCCTCGCCGCTGGGCTGGCGGCCGTCTATGGCCC
TGCAAACGCGCCAGAAACGCCGTCGAAGCCGTGTGCGAGACACCGCGGCCGCCGGCGTTGTGGATACCTC
GCGGAAAACTTGGCCCTCACTGACAGATGAGGGGCGGACGTTGACACTTGAGGGGCCGACTCACCCGGCG
CGGCGTTGACAGATGAGGGGCAGGCTCGATTTCGGCCGGCGACGTGGAGCTGGCCAGCCTCGCAAATCGG
CGAAAACGCCTGATTTTACGCGAGTTTCCCACAGATGATGTGGACAAGCCTGGGGATAAGTGCCCTGCGG
TATTGACACTTGAGGGGCGCGACTACTGACAGATGAGGGGCGCGATCCTTGACACTTGAGGGGCAGAGTG
CTGACAGATGAGGGGCGCACCTATTGACATTTGAGGGGCTGTCCACAGGCAGAAAATCCAGCATTTGCAA
GGGTTTCCGCCCGTTTTTCGGCCACCGCTAACCTGTCTTTTAACCTGCTTTTAAACCAATATTTATAAAC
CTTGTTTTTAACCAGGGCTGCGCCCTGTGCGCGTGACCGCGCACGCCGAAGGGGGGTGCCCCCCCTTCTC
GAACCCTCCCGGCCCGCTAACGCGGGCCTCCCATCCCCCCAGGGGCTGCGCCCCTCGGCCGCGAACGGCC
TCACCCCAAAAATGGCAGCGCTGGCCAATTCCCGAGGCACGAACCCAGTGGACATAAGCCTGTTCGGTTC
GTAAGCTGTAATGCAAGTAGCGTATGCGCTCACGCAACTGGTCCAGAACCTTGACCGAACGCAGCGGTGG
TAACGGCGCAGTGGCGGTTTTCATGGCTTGTTATGACTGTTTTTTTGGGGTACAGTCTATGCCTCGGGCA
TCCAAGCAGCAAGCGCGTTACGCCGTGGGTCGATGTTTGATGTTATGGAGCAGCAACGATGTTACGCAGC
AGGGCAGTCGCCCTAAAACAAAGTTAAACATCATGGGGGAAGCGGTGATCGCCGAAGTATCGACTCAACT
ATCAGAGGTAGTTGGCGTCATCGAGCGCCATCTCGAACCGACGTTGCTGGCCGTACATTTGTACGGCTCC
GCAGTGGATGGCGGCCTGAAGCCACACAGCGATATTGATTTGCTGGTTACGGTGACCGTAAGGCTTGATG
AAACAACGCGGCGAGCTTTGATCAACGACCTTTTGGAAACTTCGGCTTCCCCTGGAGAGAGCGAGATTCT
CCGCGCTGTAGAAGTCACCATTGTTGTGCACGACGACATCATTCCGTGGCGTTATCCAGCTAAGCGCGAA
CTGCAATTTGGAGAATGGCAGCGCAATGACATTCTTGCAGGTATCTTCGAGCCAGCCACGATCGACATTG
ATCTGGCTATCTTGCTGACAAAAGCAAGAGAACATAGCGTTGCCTTGGTAGGTCCAGCGGCGGAGGAACT
CTTTGATCCGGTTCCTGAACAGGATCTATTTGAGGCGCTAAATGAAACCTTAACGCTATGGAACTCGCCG
CCCGACTGGGCTGGCGATGAGCGAAATGTAGTGCTTACGTTGTCCCGCATTTGGTACAGCGCAGTAACCG
GCAAAATCGCGCCGAAGGATGTCGCTGCCGACTGGGCAATGGAGCGCCTGCCGGCCCAGTATCAGCCCGT
CATACTTGAAGCTAGACAGGCTTATCTTGGACAAGAAGAAGATCGCTTGGCCTCGCGCGCAGATCAGTTG
GAAGAATTTGTCCATTACGTGAAAGGCGAGATCACCAAGGTAGTCGGCAAATAATGTCTAGCTAGAAATT
CGTTCAAGCCGACGCCGCTTCGCGGCGCGGCTTAACTCAAGCGTTAGATGCACTAAGCACATAATTGCTC
ACAGCCAAACTATCAGGTCAAGTCTGCTTTTATTATTTTTAAGCGTGCATAATAAGCCCTACACAAATTG
GGAGATATATCATGCTGTCAGACCAAGTTTACTCATATATACTTTAGATTGATTTAAAACTTCATTTTTA
ATTTAAAAGGATCTAGGTGAAGATCCTTTTTGATAATCTCATGACCAAAATCCCTTAACGTGAGTTTTCG
TTCCACTGAGCGTCAGACCCCGTAGAAAAGATCAAAGGATCTTCTTGAGATCCTTTTTTTCTGCGCGTAA
TCTGCTGCTTGCAAACAAAAAAACCACCGCTACCAGCGGTGGTTTGTTTGCCGGATCAAGAGCTACCAAC
TCTTTTTCCGAAGGTAACTGGCTTCAGCAGAGCGCAGATACCAAATACTGTTCTTCTAGTGTAGCCGTAG
TTAGGCCACCACTTCAAGAACTCTGTAGCACCGCCTACATACCTCGCTCTGCTAATCCTGTTACCAGTGG
CTGCTGCCAGTGGCGATAAGTCGTGTCTTACCGGGTTGGACTCAAGACGATAGTTACCGGATAAGGCGCA
GCGGTCGGGCTGAACGGGGGGTTCGTGCACACAGCCCAGCTTGGAGCGAACGACCTACACCGAACTGAGA
TACCTACAGCGTGAGCTATGAGAAAGCGCCACGCTTCCCGAAGGGAGAAAGGCGGACAGGTATCCGGTAA
GCGGCAGGGTCGGAACAGGAGAGCGCACGAGGGAGCTTCCAGGGGGAAACGCCTGGTATCTTTATAGTCC
TGTCGGGTTTCGCCACCTCTGACTTGAGCGTCGATTTTTGTGATGCTCGTCAGGGGGGCGGAGCCTATGG
AAAAACGCCAGCAACGCGGCCTTTTTACGGTTCCTGGCAGATCCTAGATGTGGCGCAACGATGCCGGCGA
CAAGCAGGAGCGCACCGACTTCTTCCGCATCAAGTGTTTTGGCTCTCAGGCCGAGGCCCACGGCAAGTAT
TTGGGCAAGGGGTCGCTGGTATTCGTGCAGGGCAAGATTCGGAATACCAAGTACGAGAAGGACGGCCAGA
CGGTCTACGGGACCGACTTCATTGCCGATAAGGTGGATTATCTGGACACCAAGGCACCAGGCGGGTCAAA
TCAGGAATAAGGGCACATTGCCCCGGCGTGAGTCGGGGCAATCCCGCAAGGAGGGTGAATGAATCGGACG
TTTGACCGGAAGGCATACAGGCAAGAACTGATCGACGCGGGGTTTTCCGCCGAGGATGCCGAAACCATCG
CAAGCCGCACCGTCATGCGTGCGCCCCGCGAAACCTTCCAGTCCGTCGGCTCGATGGTCCAGCAAGCTAC
GGCCAAGATCGAGCGCGACAGCGTGCAACTGGCTCCCCCTGCCCTGCCCGCGCCATCGGCCGCCGTGGAG
CGTTCGCGTCGTCTTGAACAGGAGGCGGCAGGTTTGGCGAAGTCGATGACCATCGACACGCGAGGAACTA
TGACGACCAAGAAGCGAAAAACCGCCGGCGAGGACCTGGCAAAACAGGTCAGCGAGGCCAAGCAGGCCGC
GTTGCTGAAACACACGAAGCAGCAGATCAAGGAAATGCAGCTTTCCTTGTTCGATATTGCGCCGTGGCCG
GACACGATGCGAGCGATGCCAAACGACACGGCCCGCTCTGCCCTGTTCACCACGCGCAACAAGAAAATCC
CGCGCGAGGCGCTGCAAAACAAGGTCATTTTCCACGTCAACAAGGACGTGAAGATCACCTACACCGGCGT
CGAGCTGCGGGCCGACGATGACGAACTGGTGTGGCAGCAGGTGTTGGAGTACGCGAAGCGCACCCCTATC
GGCGAGCCGATCACCTTCACGTTCTACGAGCTTTGCCAGGACCTGGGCTGGTCGATCAATGGCCGGTATT
ACACGAAGGCCGAGGAATGCCTGTCGCGCCTACAGGCGACGGCGATGGGCTTCACGTCCGACCGCGTTGG
GCACCTGGAATCGGTGTCGCTGCTGCACCGCTTCCGCGTCCTGGACCGTGGCAAGAAAACGTCCCGTTGC
CAGGTCCTGATCGACGAGGAAATCGTCGTGCTGTTTGCTGGCGACCACTACACGAAATTCATATGGGAGA
AGTACCGCAAGCTGTCGCCGACGGCCCGACGGATGTTCGACTATTTCAGCTCGCACCGGGAGCCGTACCC
GCTCAAGCTGGAAACCTTCCGCCTCATGTGCGGATCGGATTCCACCCGCGTGAAGAAGTGGCGCGAGCAG
GTCGGCGAAGCCTGCGAAGAGTTGCGAGGCAGCGGCCTGGTGGAACACGCCTGGGTCAATGATGACCTGG
TGCATTGCAAACGCTAGGGCCTTGTGGGGTCAGTTCCGGCTGGGGGTTCAGCAGCCCCTGCTCGGATCTG
TTGGACCGGACAGTAGTCATGGTTGATGGGCTGCCTGTATCGAGTGGTGATTTTGTGCCGAGCTGCCGGT
CGGGGAGCTGTTGGCTGGCTGGTGGCAGGATATATTGTGGTGTAAACAAATTGACGCTTAGACAACTTAA
TAACACATTGCGGACGTTTTTAATGTACTGGGGTTGAACACTCTGTGGGTCTCATGCCGAATTCGGATCC
GGAGGAATTCCAATCCCACAAAAATCTGAGCTTAACAGCACAGTTGCTCCTCTCAGAGCAGAATCGGGTA
TTCAACACCCTCATATCAACTACTACGTTGTGTATAACGGTCCACATGCCGGTATATACGATGACTGGGG
TTGTACAAAGGCGGCAACAAACGGCGTTCCCGGAGTTGCACACAAGAAATTTGCCACTATTACAGAGGCA
AGAGCAGCAGCTGACGCGTACACAACAAGTCAGCAAACAGACAGGTTGAACTTCATCCCCAAAGGAGAAG
CTCAACTCAAGCCCAAGAGCTTTGCTAAGGCCCTAACAAGCCCACCAAAGCAAAAAGCCCACTGGCTCAC
GCTAGGAACCAAAAGGCCCAGCAGTGATCCAGCCCCAAAAGAGATCTCCTTTGCCCCGGAGATTACAATG
GACGATTTCCTCTATCTTTACGATCTAGGAAGGAAGTTCGAAGGTGAAGGTGACGACACTATGTTCACCA
CTGATAATGAGAAGGTTAGCCTCTTCAATTTCAGAAAGAATGCTGACCCACAGATGGTTAGAGAGGCCTA
CGCAGCAAGTCTCATCAAGACGATCTACCCGAGTAACAATCTCCAGGAGATCAAATACCTTCCCAAGAAG
GTTAAAGATGCAGTCAAAAGATTCAGGACTAATTGCATCAAGAACACAGAGAAAGACATATTTCTCAAGA
TCAGAAGTACTATTCCAGTATGGACGATTCAAGGCTTGCTTCATAAACCAAGGCAAGTAATAGAGATTGG
AGTCTCTAAAAAGGTAGTTCCTACTGAATCTAAGGCCATGCATGGAGTCTAAGATTCAAATCGAGGATCT
AACAGAACTCGCCGTCAAGACTGGCGAACAGTTCATACAGAGTCTTTTACGACTCAATGACAAGAAGAAA
ATCTTCGTCAACATGGTGGAGCACGACACTCTGGTCTACTCCAAAAATGTCAAAGATACAGTCTCAGAAG
ATCAAAGGGCTATTGAGACTTTTCAACAAAGGATAATTTCGGGAAACCTCCTCGGATTCCATTGCCCAGC
TATCTGTCACTTCATCGAAAGGACAGTAGAAAAGGAAGGTGGCTCCTACAAATGCCATCATTGCGATAAA
GGAAAGGCTATCATTCAAGATCTCTCTGCCGACAGTGGTCCCAAAGATGGACCCCCACCCACGAGGAGCA
TCGTGGAAAAAGAAGAGGTTCCAACCACGTCTACAAAGCAAGTGGATTGATGTGACATCTCCACTGACGT
AAGGGATGACGCACAATCCCACTATCCTTCGCAAGACCCTTCCTCTATATAAGGAAGTTCATTTCATTTG
GAGAGGACACGCTCGAGTATAAGAGCTCATTTTTACAACAATTACCAACAACAACAAACAACAAACAACA
TTACAATTACATTTACAATTATCGATACAATGAAAAAGCCTGAACTCACCGCGACGTCTGTCGAGAAGTT
TCTGATCGAAAAGTTCGACAGCGTCTCCGACCTGATGCAGCTCTCGGAGGGCGAAGAATCTCGTGCTTTC
AGCTTCGATGTAGGAGGGCGTGGATATGTCCTGCGGGTAAATAGCTGCGCCGATGGTTTCTACAAAGATC
GTTATGTTTATCGGCACTTTGCATCGGCCGCGCTCCCGATTCCGGAAGTGCTTGACATTGGGGAATTCAG
CGAGAGCCTGACCTATTGCATCTCCCGCCGTGCACAGGGTGTCACGTTGCAAGACCTGCCTGAAACCGAA
CTGCCCGCTGTTCTGCAGGTAAATTTCTAGTTTTTCTCCTTCATTTTCTTGGTTAGGACCCTTTTCTCTT
TTTATTTTTTTGAGCTTTGATCTTTCTTTAAACTGATCTATTTTTTAATTGATTGGTTATGGTGTAAATA
TTACATAGCTTTAACTGATAATCTGATTACTTTATTTCGTGTGTCTATGATGATGATGATAACTGCAGCC
GGTCGCGGAGGCCATGGATGCGATCGCTGCGGCCGATCTTAGCCAGACGAGCGGGTTCGGCCCATTCGGA
CCGCAAGGAATCGGTCAATACACTACATGGCGTGATTTCATATGCGCGATTGCTGATCCCCATGTGTATC
ACTGGCAAACTGTGATGGACGACACCGTCAGTGCGTCCGTCGCGCAGGCTCTCGATGAGCTGATGCTTTG
GGCCGAGGACTGCCCCGAAGTCCGGCACCTCGTGCACGCGGATTTCGGCTCCAACAATGTCCTGACGGAC
AATGGCCGCATAACAGCGGTCATTGACTGGAGCGAGGCGATGTTCGGGGATTCCCAATACGAGGTCGCCA
ACATCTTCTTCTGGAGGCCGTGGTTGGCTTGTATGGAGCAGCAGACGCGCTACTTCGAGCGGAGGCATCC
GGAGCTTGCAGGATCGCCGCGGCTCCGGGCGTATATGCTCCGCATTGGTCTTGACCAACTCTATCAGAGC
TTGGTTGACGGCAATTTCGATGATGCAGCTTGGGCGCAGGGTCGATGCGACGCAATCGTCCGATCCGGAG
CCGGGACTGTCGGGCGTACACAAATCGCCCGCAGAAGCGCGGCCGTCTGGACCGATGGCTGTGTAGAAGT
ACTCGCCGATAGTGGAAACCGACGCCCCAGCACTCGTCCGAGGGCAAAGGAATAGGCTTCTCTAGCTAGA
GTCGATCGACAAGCTCGAGTTTCTCCATAATAATGTGTGAGTAGTTCCCAGATAAGGGAATTAGGGTTCC
TATAGGGTTTCGCTCATGTGTTGAGCATATAAGAAACCCTTAGTATGTATTTGTATTTGTAAAATACTTC
TATCAATAAAATTTCTAATTCCTAAAACCAAAATCCAGTACTAAAATCCAGATCGCTGCAAGAATTCAAG
CTTGGAGAAACAAGAAAAAAAACCTATACAATCAATCTTTAGGAATTGACGATGTAGAATTGTAGATGAT
AAATTTTCTCAAATATAGATGGGCCTAATGAAGGGTGCCGCTTATTGGATCTGACCCATTTTGAGGACAT
TAATATTTTCATTGGTTATAAGCCTTTTAATCAAAATTGTCATTAAATTGATGTCTCCCTCTCGGGTCAT
TTTCCTTTCTCCCTCACAATTAATGTAGACTTTAGCAATTTGCACGCTGTGCTTTGTCTTTATATTTAGT
AACACAAACATTTTGACTTGTCTTGTAGAGTTTTTCTCTTTTATTTTTCTATCCAATATGAAAACTAAAA
GTGTTCTCGTATACATATATTAAAATTAAAGAAACCTATGAAAACACCAATACAAATGCGATATTGTTTT
CAGTTCGACGTTTCATGTTTGTTAGAAAATTTCTAATGACGTTTGTATAAAATAGACAATTAAACGCCAA
ACACTACATCTGTGTTTTCGAACAATATTGCGTCTGCGTTTCCTTCATCTATCTCTCTCAGTGTCACAAT
GTCTGAACTAAGAGACAGCTGTAAACTATCATTAAGACATAAACTACCAAAGTATCAAGCTAATGTAAAA
ATTACTCTCATTTCCACGTAACAAATTGAGTTAGCTTAAGATATTAGTGAAACTAGGTTTGAATTTTCTT
CTTCTTCTTCCATGCATCCTCCGAAAAAAGGGAACCAATCAAAACTGTTTGCATATCAAACTCCAACACT
TTACAGCAAATGCAATCTATAATCTGTGATTTATCCAATAAAAACCTGTGATTTATGTTTGGCTCCAGCG
ATGAAAGTCTATGCATGTGATCTCTATCCAACATGAGTAATTGTTCAGAAAATAAAAAGTAGCTGAAATG
TATCTATATAAAGAATCATCCACAAGTACTATTTTCACACACTACTTCAAAATCACTACTCAAGAAATAA
TGGGTCAGTCCCTTATGTTACGTCCTGTAGAAACCCCAACCCGTGAAATCAAAAAACTCGACGGCCTGTG
GGCATTCAGTCTGGATCGCGAAAACTGTGGAATTGATCAGCGTTGGTGGGAAAGCGCGTTACAAGAAAGC
CGGGCAATTGCTGTGCCAGGCAGTTTTAACGATCAGTTCGCCGATGCAGATATTCGTAATTATGCGGGCA
ACGTCTGGTATCAGCGCGAAGTCTTTATACCGAAAGGTAAGTCTTACTCTCTCTTTTTTGGTCTGTATTT
TTAATTTTTTGAAGTATACTATTTGTACTGACGCTAATAATCTTTTTTCAGGTTGGGCAGGCCAGCGTAT
CGTGCTGCGTTTCGATGCGGTCACTCATTACGGCAAAGTGTGGGTCAATAATCAGGAAGTGATGGAGCAT
CAGGGCGGCTATACGCCATTTGAAGCCGATGTCACGCCGTATGTTATTGCCGGGAAAAGTGTACGTATCA
CCGTTTGTGTGAACAACGAACTGAACTGGCAGACTATCCCGCCGGGAATGGTGATTACCGACGAAAACGG
CAAGAAAAAGCAGTCTTACTTCCATGATTTCTTTAACTATGCCGGAATCCATCGCAGCGTAATGCTCTAC
ACCACGCCGAACACCTGGGTGGACGATATCACCGTGGTGACGCATGTCGCGCAAGACTGTAACCACGCGT
CTGTTGACTGGCAGGTACTTCATGCTTCAACGTGTAACTTAAGAGATACTGTGTGAAATTTTATATTTCC
ATACATTTGCTTGACCTTTGCTTTTTGTCAATTTTTTTCCCCTTACAGGTGGTGGCCAATGGTGATGTCA
GCGTTGAACTGCGTGATGCGGATCAACAGGTGGTTGCAACTGGACAAGGCACTAGCGGGACTTTGCAAGT
GGTGAATCCGCACCTCTGGCAACCGGGTGAAGGTTATCTCTATGAACTGTGCGTCACAGCCAAAAGCCAG
ACAGAGTGTGATATCTACCCGCTTCGCGTCGGCATCCGGTCAGTGGCAGTGAAGGGCGAACAGTTCCTGA
TTAACCACAAACCGTTCTACTTTACTGGCTTTGGTCGTCATGAAGATGCGGACTTGCGTGGCAAAGGATT
CGATAACGTGCTGATGGTGCACGACCACGCATTAATGGACTGGATTGGGGCCAACTCCTACCGTACCTCG
CATTACCCTTACGCTGAAGAGATGCTCGACTGGGCAGATGAACATGGCATCGTGGTGATTGATGAAACTG
CTGCTGTCGGCTTTAACCTCTCTTTAGGCATTGGTTTCGAAGCGGGCAACAAGCCGAAAGAACTGTACAG
CGAAGAGGCAGTCAACGGGGAAACTCAGCAAGCGCACTTACAGGCGATTAAAGAGCTGATAGCGCGTGAC
AAAAACCACCCAAGCGTGGTGATGTGGAGTATTGCCAACGAACCGGATACCCGTCCGCAAGGTGCACGGG
AATATTTCGCGCCACTGGCGGAAGCAACGCGTAAACTCGACCCGACGCGTCCGATCACCTGCGTCAATGT
AATGTTCTGCGACGCTCACACCGATACCATCAGCGATCTCTTTGATGTGCTGTGCCTGAACCGTTATTAC
GGATGGTATGTCCAAAGCGGCGATTTGGAAACGGCAGAGAAGGTACTGGAAAAAGAACTTCTGGCCTGGC
AGGAGAAACTGCATCAGCCGATTATCATCACCGAATACGGCGTGGATACGTTAGCCGGGCTGCACTCAAT
GTACACCGACATGTGGAGTGAAGAGTATCAGTGTGCATGGCTGGATATGTATCACCGCGTCTTTGATCGC
GTCAGCGCCGTCGTCGGTGAACAGGTATGGAATTTCGCCGATTTTGCGACCTCGCAAGGCATATTGCGCG
TTGGCGGTAACAAGAAAGGGATCTTCACTCGCGACCGCAAACCGAAGTCGGCGGCTTTTCTGCTGCAAAA
ACGCTGGACTGGCATGAACTTCGGTGAAAAACCGCAGCAGGGAGGCAAACAATGAGCTTGTCAAGCAGAT
CGTTCAAACATTTGGCAATAAAGTTTCTTAAGATTGAATCCTGTTGCCGGTCTTGCGATGATTATCATAT
AATTTCTGTTGAATTACGTTAAGCATGTAATAATTAACATGTAATGCATGACGTTATTTATGAGATGGGT
TTTTATGATTAGAGTCCCGCAATTATACATTTAATACGCGATAGAAAACAAAATATAGCGCGCAAACTAG
GATAAATTATCGCGCGCGGTGTCATCTATGTTACTAGATCGACGCTACTAGAGGATGCACATGTGACCGA
Features (pLannotate 1.2.2; 20 found; start..end, strand, type, name):
     36..60      +  misc_feature   RB T-DNA repeat: right border repeat from nopaline C58 T-DNA
    157..788     +  rep_origin     oriV: incP origin of replication
    891..914     +  promoter       Pc promoter (fragment): intI1 (promoter lies within the coding sequence); class 1 integron promoter
   1090..1146    +  CDS            GmR (fragment): gentamycin acetyltransferase; aacC1; confers resistance to gentamycin
   1157..1944    +  CDS            SmR (fragment): aminoglycoside adenylyltransferase (Murphy, 1985); aadA; confers resistance to spectinomycin and streptomycin
   2285..2873    +  rep_origin     ori: high-copy-number ColE1/pMB1/pBR322/pUC origin of replication
   3209..4354    +  CDS            trfA: TRFA_ECOLX - Experimental evidence at protein level: Swiss-Prot protein existence level 1. Also involved in plasmid copy number control, promoting intermolecular coupling of protein bound iterons at oriV, which inhibits replication initiation. From Escherichia coli.
   4503..4527    +  misc_feature   LB T-DNA repeat: left border repeat from nopaline C58 T-DNA
   4624..5430    +  CDS            IBMP_CAMVB (fragment): Experimental evidence at protein level: Swiss-Prot protein existence level 1. Enhances the ribosomal termination-reinitiation event leading to the translation of major open reading frames on the polycistronic viral RNAs. From Cauliflower mosaic virus (strain Bari 1) (CaMV).
   5614..5959    +  promoter       CaMV 35S promoter: strong constitutive promoter from cauliflower mosaic virus
   5911..5957    +  promoter       minimal CaMV 35S promoter: minimal 35S promoter from cauliflower mosaic virus
   5988..6041    +  misc_feature   TMV Ω: translational enhancer from the tobacco mosaic virus 5'-leader sequence (Gallie et al., 1988)
   6050..6388    +  CDS            HygR (fragment): aminoglycoside phosphotransferase from E. coli; aph(4)-Ia; confers resistance to hygromycin
   6389..6578    +  intron         cat1 intron: castor bean catalase intron, modified
   6573..7265    +  CDS            HygR (fragment): aminoglycoside phosphotransferase from E. coli confers resistance to hygromycin
   7300..7474    +  polyA_signal   CaMV poly(A) signal: cauliflower mosaic virus polyadenylation signal
   8485..8718    +  CDS            GUS (fragment): β-glucuronidase; uidA (or gusA) from E. coli
   8800..9186    +  CDS            GUS (fragment): β-glucuronidase; uidA (or gusA) from E. coli
   9286..10485   +  CDS            GUS (fragment): β-glucuronidase; uidA (or gusA) from E. coli
  10498..10750   +  terminator     NOS terminator: nopaline synthase terminator and poly(A) signal
