[The description below was written by a language model from this plasmid's Addgene catalogue record and pLannotate feature annotations shown in this document.]
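Description:
Hv_HPT:pGC1:Gus_introns is a 10,780 bp binary T-DNA plasmid for plant transformation. It was assembled by Golden Gate cloning in the pAGM8031 backbone and made to test a guard cell-specific promoter in barley. The backbone carries a high-copy ColE1/pUC-type origin for propagation in E. coli. It also has the broad-host-range incP oriV with its trfA replication initiator, an arrangement that normally allows maintenance in Agrobacterium. Bacterial selection is by spectinomycin through the aadA adenylyltransferase gene. The short gentamicin-resistance and integron promoter fragments annotated beside it appear to be remnants of that resistance cassette. Nopaline-type left and right border repeats delimit the region transferred to the plant genome.

Two expression units sit between the borders. Next to the left border is the plant selection cassette. Here a CaMV 35S promoter, preceded by upstream CaMV sequence that the annotation picks up as a viral ORF fragment, works with the TMV Ω translational enhancer to drive a hygromycin phosphotransferase gene. That gene is interrupted by the castor bean catalase intron and ends at the CaMV poly(A) signal. The intron prevents functional expression in bacteria, so hygromycin resistance reports true plant cell transformation.

The second unit is the reporter, a β-glucuronidase (GUS) coding sequence annotated as three fragments. This fits the introns indicated in the plasmid name, and the unit is closed by the NOS terminator. The roughly 1 kb unannotated stretch upstream of GUS fits the catalogued 971 bp insert, the Arabidopsis GC1 promoter from locus AT1G22690, although the feature table does not label it. Histochemical GUS staining of transgenic barley would then show whether this promoter confines expression to guard cells within the stomatal complex.
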