Addgene plasmid #215195: Hv_HPT:pGC1:Gus_introns
Purpose: Evaluating guard cell specific promotors in Barley
Depositing lab: Penny Hundleby. Depositing organization: John Innes Centre. Publication: A Promoter Collection for Cell-Targeted Analysis Within the Stomatal Complex. Nguyen TH, Krasauskas J, Nguyen TB, Noureen A, Smedley M, Christie JM, Harwood W, Blatt MR, Hundleby P. Plant Direct. 2025 Feb 12;9(2):e70045. doi: 10.1002/pld3.70045. eCollection 2025 Feb. PubMed 39943924.
Backbone
  Vector backbone: pAGM8031
  Backbone manufacturer: Sylvestre Marillonnet
  Backbone size w/o insert (bp): 5201
  Total vector size (bp): 10780
  Vector type: Plant Expression, Synthetic Biology
  Selectable markers: Hygromycin
Growth in bacteria
  Bacterial resistance: Spectinomycin, 50 μg/mL
  Growth temperature: 37°C
  Growth strain: DH5alpha
  Copy number: High Copy
Gene/Insert
  Gene/Insert name: GA-stimulated regulatory protein
  Species: Synthetic
  Insert size (bp): 971
  GenBank ID: AT1G22690
  Promoter: AtGC1
  Cloning method: Golden Gate
  Sequencing primers: 5′ GTGGTGTAAACAAATTGACGC; 3′ GGATAAACCTTTTCACGCCC
Terms and licenses: Academic/Nonprofit Terms; Industry Terms: Not Available to Industry
How to cite: Hv_HPT:pGC1:Gus_introns was a gift from Penny Hundleby (Addgene plasmid # 215195 ; http://n2t.net/addgene:215195 ; RRID:Addgene_215195)
